>Addgene plasmid #242975 | pmScarlet3H-C1 | addgene full sequence | sequence record 492373 | Addgene NGS Result
ATCATGGTGGAAAATGGCCGCTTTTCTGGATTCATCGACTGTGGCCGGCTGGGTGTGGCGGACCGCTATC
AGGACATAGCGTTGGCTACCCGTGATATTGCTGAAGAGCTTGGCGGCGAATGGGCTGACCGCTTCCTCGT
GCTTTACGGTATCGCCGCTCCCGATTCGCAGCGCATCGCCTTCTATCGCCTTCTTGACGAGTTCTTCTGA
GCGGGACTCTGGGGTTCGAAATGACCGACCAAGCGACGCCCAACCTGCCATCACGAGATTTCGATTCCAC
CGCCGCCTTCTATGAAAGGTTGGGCTTCGGAATCGTTTTCCGGGACGCCGGCTGGATGATCCTCCAGCGC
GGGGATCTCATGCTGGAGTTCTTCGCCCACCCTAGGGGGAGGCTAACTGAAACACGGAAGGAGACAATAC
CGGAAGGAACCCGCGCTATGACGGCAATAAAAAGACAGAATAAAACGCACGGTGTTGGGTCGTTTGTTCA
TAAACGCGGGGTTCGGTCCCAGGGCTGGCACTCTGTCGATACCCCACCGAGACCCCATTGGGGCCAATAC
GCCCGCGTTTCTTCCTTTTCCCCACCCCACCCCCCAAGTTCGGGTGAAGGCCCAGGGCTCGCAGCCAACG
TCGGGGCGGCAGGCCCTGCCATAGCCTCAGGTTACTCATATATACTTTAGATTGATTTAAAACTTCATTT
TTAATTTAAAAGGATCTAGGTGAAGATCCTTTTTGATAATCTCATGACCAAAATCCCTTAACGTGAGTTT
TCGTTCCACTGAGCGTCAGACCCCGTAGAAAAGATCAAAGGATCTTCTTGAGATCCTTTTTTTCTGCGCG
TAATCTGCTGCTTGCAAACAAAAAAACCACCGCTACCAGCGGTGGTTTGTTTGCCGGATCAAGAGCTACC
AACTCTTTTTCCGAAGGTAACTGGCTTCAGCAGAGCGCAGATACCAAATACTGTTCTTCTAGTGTAGCCG
TAGTTAGGCCACCACTTCAAGAACTCTGTAGCACCGCCTACATACCTCGCTCTGCTAATCCTGTTACCAG
TGGCTGCTGCCAGTGGCGATAAGTCGTGTCTTACCGGGTTGGACTCAAGACGATAGTTACCGGATAAGGC
GCAGCGGTCGGGCTGAACGGGGGGTTCGTGCACACAGCCCAGCTTGGAGCGAACGACCTACACCGAACTG
AGATACCTACAGCGTGAGCTATGAGAAAGCGCCACGCTTCCCGAAGGGAGAAAGGCGGACAGGTATCCGG
TAAGCGGCAGGGTCGGAACAGGAGAGCGCACGAGGGAGCTTCCAGGGGGAAACGCCTGGTATCTTTATAG
TCCTGTCGGGTTTCGCCACCTCTGACTTGAGCGTCGATTTTTGTGATGCTCGTCAGGGGGGCGGAGCCTA
TGGAAAAACGCCAGCAACGCGGCCTTTTTACGGTTCCTGGCCTTTTGCTGGCCTTTTGCTCACATGTTCT
TTCCTGCGTTATCCCCTGATTCTGTGGATAACCGTATTACCGCCATGCATTAGTTATTAATAGTAATCAA
TTACGGGGTCATTAGTTCATAGCCCATATATGGAGTTCCGCGTTACATAACTTACGGTAAATGGCCCGCC
TGGCTGACCGCCCAACGACCCCCGCCCATTGACGTCAATAATGACGTATGTTCCCATAGTAACGCCAATA
GGGACTTTCCATTGACGTCAATGGGTGGAGTATTTACGGTAAACTGCCCACTTGGCAGTACATCAAGTGT
ATCATATGCCAAGTACGCCCCCTATTGACGTCAATGACGGTAAATGGCCCGCCTGGCATTATGCCCAGTA
CATGACCTTATGGGACTTTCCTACTTGGCAGTACATCTACGTATTAGTCATCGCTATTACCATGGTGATG
CGGTTTTGGCAGTACATCAATGGGCGTGGATAGCGGTTTGACTCACGGGGATTTCCAAGTCTCCACCCCA
TTGACGTCAATGGGAGTTTGTTTTGGCACCAAAATCAACGGGACTTTCCAAAATGTCGTAACAACTCCGC
CCCATTGACGCAAATGGGCGGTAGGCGTGTACGGTGGGAGGTCTATATAAGCAGAGCTGGTTTAGTGAAC
CGTCAGATCCGCTAGCGCTACCGGTCGCCACCATGGATAGCACCGAGGCAGTGATCAAGGAGTTCATGCG
GTTCAAGGTGCACATGGAGGGCTCCATGAACGGCCACGAGTTCGAGATCGAGGGCGAGGGCGAGGGCCGC
CCCTACGAGGGCACCCAGACCGCCAAGCTGAGGGTGACCAAGGGTGGCCCCCTGCCCTTCTCCTGGGACA
TCCTGTCCCCTCAGTTCATGTACGGCTCCAGGGCCTTCACGAAGCACCCCGCCGACATCCCCGACTACTG
GAAGCAGTCCTTCCCCGAGGGCTTCAAGTGGGAGCGCGTGATGAACTTCGAGGACGGCGGCGCCGTGTCC
GTGGCCCAGGACACCTCCCTGGAGGACGGCACCCTGATCTACAAGGTGAAGCTCCGCGGCACCAACTTCC
CTCCTGACGGCCCCGTAATGCAGAAGAAGACAATGGGCTGGGAAGCATCCACCGAGCGGTTGTACCCCGA
GGACGTCGTGCTGAAGGGCGACATTAAGCACGCCCTGCGCCTGAAGGACGGCGGCCGCTACCTGGCGGAC
TTCAAGACCACCTACAGGGCCAAGAAGCCCGTGCAGATGCCCGGCGCCTTCAACATCGACCGCAAGTTGG
ACATCACATCCCACAACGAGGACTACACCGTGGTGGAACAGTACGAACGCTCCGTGGCCCGCCACTCCAC
CGGCGGCTCCGGTGGCTCCTTGTACAAGTCCGGACTCAGATCTCGAGCTCAAGCTTCGAATTCTGCAGTC
GACGGTACCGCGGGCCCGGGATCCACCGGATCTAGATAACTGATCATAATCAGCCATACCACATTTGTAG
AGGTTTTACTTGCTTTAAAAAACCTCCCACACCTCCCCCTGAACCTGAAACATAAAATGAATGCAATTGT
TGTTGTTAACTTGTTTATTGCAGCTTATAATGGTTACAAATAAAGCAATAGCATCACAAATTTCACAAAT
AAAGCATTTTTTTCACTGCATTCTAGTTGTGGTTTGTCCAAACTCATCAATGTATCTTAACGCGTAAATT
GTAAGCGTTAATATTTTGTTAAAATTCGCGTTAAATTTTTGTTAAATCAGCTCATTTTTTAACCAATAGG
CCGAAATCGGCAAAATCCCTTATAAATCAAAAGAATAGACCGAGATAGGGT
[37 nt withheld, positions 3272-3308]
AAAGAACGTGGACTCCAACGTCAAAGG
[49 nt withheld, positions 3336-3384]
T
[91 nt withheld, positions 3386-3476]
G
[124 nt withheld, positions 3478-3601]
CAGGTGGCACTTTTCGGGGAAATGTGCGCGGAACCCCTATTTGTTTATTTTTCTAAATACATTCAAATAT
GTATCCGCTCATGAGACAATAACCCTGATAAATGCTTCAATAATATTGAAAAAGGAAGAGTCCTGAGGCG
GAAAGAACCAGCTGTGGAATGTGTGTCAGTTAGGGTGTGGAAAGTCCCCAGGCTCCCCAGCAGGCAGAAG
TATGCAAAGCATGCATCTCAATTAGTCAGCAACCAGGTGTGGAAAGTCCCCAGGCTCCCCAGCAGGCAGA
AGTATGCAAAGCATGCATCTCAATTAGTCAGCAACCATAGTCCCGCCCCTAACTCCGCCCATCCCGCCCC
TAACTCCGCCCAGTTCCGCCCATTCTCCGCCCCATGGCTGACTAATTTTTTTTATTTATGCAGAGGCCGA
GGCCGCCTCGGCCTCTGAGCTATTCCAGAAGTAGTGAGGAGGCTTTTTTGGAGGCCTAGGCTTTTGCAAA
GATCGATCAAGAGACAGGATGAGGATCGTTTCGCATGATTGAACAAGATGGATTGCACGCAGGTTCTCCG
GCCGCTTGGGTGGAGAGGCTATTCGGCTATGACTGGGCACAACAGACAATCGGCTGCTCTGATGCCGCCG
TGTTCCGGCTGTCAGCGCAGGGGCGCCCGGTTCTTTTTGTCAAGACCGACCTGTCCGGTGCCCTGAATGA
ACTGCAAGACGAGGCAGCGCGGCTATCGTGGCTGGCCACGACGGGCGTTCCTTGCGCAGCTGTGCTCGAC
GTTGTCACTGAAGCGGGAAGGGACTGGCTGCTATTGGGCGAAGTGCCGGGGCAGGATCTCCTGTCATCTC
ACCTTGCTCCTGCCGAGAAAGTATCCATCATGGCTGATGCAATGCGGCGGCTGCATACGCTTGATCCGGC
TACCTGCCCATTCGACCACCAAGCGAAACATCGCATCGAGCGAGCACGTACTCGGATGGAAGCCGGTCTT
GTCGATCAGGATGATCTGGACGAAGAGCATCAGGGGCTCGCGCCAGCCGAACTGTTCGCCAGGCTCAAGG
CGAGCATGCCCGACGGCGAGGATCTCGTCGTGACCCATGGCGATGCCTGCTTGCCGAAT
Features (pLannotate 1.2.2; 14 found; start..end, strand, type, name):
    231..383     +  CDS            ble (fragment): BLE_KLEPN - Experimental evidence at protein level: Swiss-Prot protein existence level 1. Binding protein with a strong affinity to the bleomycin family of antibiotics. Binds to CL990; an antimitotic-antibiotic compound. From Klebsiella pneumoniae.
    442..489     +  polyA_signal   HSV TK poly(A) signal: herpes simplex virus thymidine kinase polyadenylation signal (Cole and Stacy, 1985)
    580..596     -  polyA_signal   bGH poly(A) signal (fragment): bovine growth hormone polyadenylation signal
    818..1406    +  rep_origin     ori: high-copy-number ColE1/pMB1/pBR322/pUC origin of replication
   1581..1884    +  enhancer       CMV enhancer: human cytomegalovirus immediate early enhancer
   1885..2088    +  promoter       CMV promoter: human cytomegalovirus (CMV) immediate early promoter
   2133..2803    +  CDS            mScarlet-2I (fragment): mScarlet-I derivative in which the N- and C-termini have been modified to reduce cytotoxicity (Valbuena et al., 2020) preserves the original mammalian codon optimization
   2829..2894    +  misc_feature   MCS: multiple cloning site
   2911..2995    +  CDS            large T antigen (fragment): large T antigen from SV40 (simian virus 40)
   3018..3139    +  polyA_signal   SV40 poly(A) signal: SV40 polyadenylation signal
   3173..3601    -  rep_origin     f1 ori (sequence partly withheld): f1 bacteriophage origin of replication; arrow indicates direction of (+) strand synthesis
   3628..3732    +  promoter       AmpR promoter: bla
   3734..4091    +  promoter       SV40 promoter: SV40 enhancer and early promoter
   4126..210     +  CDS            NeoR/KanR (across the origin): aminoglycoside phosphotransferase from Tn5; aph(3')-II (or nptII); confers resistance to neomycin, kanamycin, and G418 (Geneticin®)
