[The description below was written by a language model from this plasmid's Addgene catalogue record and pLannotate feature annotations shown in this document.]
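Description:
pmScarlet3H-C1 is a mammalian expression and cloning vector built on the classic C1-type backbone, designed for making N-terminal fusions of a protein of interest to the red fluorescent protein mScarlet3-H. Expression is driven by the human cytomegalovirus immediate early enhancer and promoter. The fluorescent protein coding sequence is followed directly by a multiple cloning site and then an SV40 polyadenylation signal. A gene inserted in frame into the cloning site is therefore expressed with mScarlet3-H at its amino terminus, while the empty vector expresses the fluorescent protein by itself. The automated annotation labels the reporter as a fragment of an mScarlet-I derivative. This reflects sequence similarity within the mScarlet family rather than a different insert, since the catalogue entry identifies it as mScarlet3-H. The short large T antigen and bGH poly(A) fragments called by the software are probably incidental matches to backbone sequence.

The plasmid replicates at high copy number in E. coli from a ColE1/pUC-type origin and also carries an f1 phage origin for single-stranded DNA production. Selection relies on one Tn5 aminoglycoside phosphotransferase gene (NeoR/KanR) placed behind tandem bacterial (bla-type) and SV40 early promoters and terminated by the HSV thymidine kinase polyadenylation signal. This arrangement gives kanamycin resistance in bacteria and allows G418 selection of stably transfected mammalian cells. The partial ble sequence downstream of it is a Tn5 remnant. The vector is typically used for transient or stable transfection to tag proteins for live-cell fluorescence imaging, or as a red fluorescent expression control.
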