Addgene plasmid #242975: pmScarlet3H-C1
Purpose: C1 Cloning vector for mammalian cells incorporating mScarlet3 -H red fluorescent protein
Depositing lab: Dorus Gadella. Depositing organization: University of Amsterdam.
Backbone
  Vector backbone: pC1
  Vector type: Mammalian Expression
Growth in bacteria
  Bacterial resistance: Kanamycin, 50 μg/mL
  Growth temperature: 37°C
  Growth strain: DH5alpha
  Copy number: High Copy
Gene/Insert
  Gene/Insert name: mScarlet3-H
  Species: Other
  Promoter: CMV
  Cloning method: Restriction Enzyme; 5′ cloning site Unknown (unknown if destroyed)
Terms and licenses: Academic/Nonprofit Terms; Industry Terms: Not Available to Industry
How to cite: pmScarlet3H-C1 was a gift from Dorus Gadella (Addgene plasmid # 242975 ; http://n2t.net/addgene:242975 ; RRID:Addgene_242975)
