>Addgene plasmid #242975 | pmScarlet3H-C1 | depositor partial sequence | sequence record 478998 | mScarlet3-H
ATGGATAGCACCGAGGCAGTGATCAAGGAGTTCATGCGGTTCAAGGTGCACATGGAGGGCTCCATGAACG
GCCACGAGTTCGAGATCGAGGGCGAGGGCGAGGGCCGCCCCTACGAGGGCACCCAGACCGCCAAGCTGAG
GGTGACCAAGGGTGGCCCCCTGCCCTTCTCCTGGGACATCCTGTCCCCTCAGTTCATGTACGGCTCCAGG
GCCTTCACGAAGCACCCCGCCGACATCCCCGACTACTGGAAGCAGTCCTTCCCCGAGGGCTTCAAGTGGG
AGCGCGTGATGAACTTCGAGGACGGCGGCGCCGTGTCCGTGGCCCAGGACACCTCCCTGGAGGACGGCAC
CCTGATCTACAAGGTGAAGCTCCGCGGCACCAACTTCCCTCCTGACGGCCCCGTAATGCAGAAGAAGACA
ATGGGCTGGGAAGCATCCACCGAGCGGTTGTACCCCGAGGACGTCGTGCTGAAGGGCGACATTAAGCACG
CCCTGCGCCTGAAGGACGGCGGCCGCTACCTGGCGGACTTCAAGACCACCTACAGGGCCAAGAAGCCCGT
GCAGATGCCCGGCGCCTTCAACATCGACCGCAAGTTGGACATCACATCCCACAACGAGGACTACACCGTG
GTGGAACAGTACGAACGCTCCGTGGCCCGCCACTCCACCGGCGGCTCCGGTGGCTCCCTGTACAAG
